Addgene plasmid #26946: pJH4.52
Depositing lab: Geraldine Seydoux. Depositing organization: Johns Hopkins University and School of Medicine. Publication: Processing bodies and germ granules are distinct RNA granules that interact in C. elegans embryos. Gallo CM, Munro E, Rasoloson D, Merritt C, Seydoux G. Dev Biol. 2008 Nov 1. 323(1):76-87. 10.1016/j.ydbio.2008.07.008 PubMed 18692039.
Backbone
  Vector backbone: pie-1
  Vector type: Worm Expression
Growth in bacteria
  Bacterial resistance: Ampicillin, 100 μg/mL
  Growth temperature: 37°C
  Growth strain: DH5alpha
  Copy number: Unknown
Gene/Insert
  Gene/Insert name: histone H2B (alt name: F54E12.4)
  Species: C. elegans (nematode)
  Entrez Gene: his-58 (a.k.a. CELE_F54E12.4)
  Tag / fusion protein: GFP (N terminal on insert)
  Cloning method: Restriction Enzyme
  Sequencing primers: 5′ n/a
Terms and licenses: Academic/Nonprofit Terms; Industry Terms: Not Available to Industry
Depositor comments: 1st generation pie-1 vector Note that there are some discrepancies between the Addgene QC sequence and the depositor's sequence. They should not affect function.
How to cite: pJH4.52 was a gift from Geraldine Seydoux (Addgene plasmid # 26946 ; http://n2t.net/addgene:26946 ; RRID:Addgene_26946)
