[The description below was written by a language model from this plasmid's Addgene catalogue record and pLannotate feature annotations shown in this document.]
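Description:
pJH4.52 is a C. elegans expression plasmid of about 10.9 kb, described by the depositor as a first-generation pie-1 vector. It carries a GFP::histone H2B fusion. The bacterial portion is pBluescript-like. It has a high-copy ColE1/pUC origin, an f1 phage origin, and an ampicillin resistance gene (β-lactamase) with its own promoter for selection in E. coli. Remnants of the lacZα/lac promoter region are also present, along with flanking T7 and T3 promoters and pieces of the Bluescript polylinker. No worm selection or rescue marker is listed in the record or detected in the feature table.

The payload is an Aequorea-derived GFP coding sequence placed upstream of a C. elegans histone H2B open reading frame, so GFP sits at the N terminus of the histone. The catalogue identifies the gene as his-58 (F54E12.4). The automated annotation labels it his-4, which probably reflects the similarity among worm H2B genes. The fusion is flanked by two long unannotated stretches, roughly 3.5 kb upstream and 3 kb downstream. Given the backbone name, these presumably hold the pie-1 genomic regulatory sequences (promoter and 3′ region) that drive germline and early-embryo expression, but the feature table does not annotate them explicitly. The downstream stretch contains fragments matching the snRNP gene snr-6, which are most likely incidental neighbouring genomic sequence.

Because histone H2B is incorporated into nucleosomes, the fusion acts as a fluorescent chromatin marker for following nuclei and chromosomes in live worms. The associated publication concerns RNA granules in C. elegans embryos. The depositor notes minor discrepancies between the repository's quality-control sequence and the depositor's sequence, and does not expect them to affect function.
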