Features (pLannotate 1.2.2; 18 found; start..end, strand, type, name):
      1..456     -  rep_origin     f1 ori (sequence partly withheld): f1 bacteriophage origin of replication; arrow indicates direction of (+) strand synthesis
    461..618     -  CDS            lacZα (fragment): LacZα fragment of β-galactosidase; lacZ fragment
    621..639     +  promoter       T7 promoter: promoter for bacteriophage T7 RNA polymerase
    648..671     +  misc_feature   MCS (fragment): pBluescript multiple cloning site
   4160..4220    +  misc_feature   MCS (fragment): pBluescript multiple cloning site
   4241..5101    +  CDS            sg25: sg25 is a basic (constitutively fluorescent) green fluorescent protein published in 1997, derived from Aequorea victoria.
   5131..5155    +  misc_feature   MCS (fragment): pBluescript multiple cloning site
   5153..5518    +  CDS            his-4: H2B2_CAEEL - Experimental evidence at protein level: Swiss-Prot protein existence level 1. Core component of nucleosome. Nucleosomes wrap and compact DNA into chromatin, limiting DNA accessibility to the cellular machineries which require DNA as a template. Histones thereby play a central role in transcription regulation, DNA repair, DNA replication and chromosomal stability. DNA accessibility is regulated via a complex set of post-translational modifications of histones, also called histone code, and nucleosome remodeling. From Caenorhabditis elegans.
   5762..5965    -  CDS            SNRPE (fragment): RUXE_HUMAN - Experimental evidence at protein level: Swiss-Prot protein existence level 1. Plays role in pre-mRNA splicing as core component of the SMN- Sm complex that mediates spliceosomal snRNP assembly and as component of the spliceosomal U1, U2, U4 and U5 small nuclear ribonucleoproteins (snRNPs), the building blocks of the spliceosome (PubMed:11991638, PubMed:18984161, PubMed:23246290, PubMed:19325628, PubMed:23333303, PubMed:25555158, PubMed:26912367, PubMed:28502770, PubMed:28781166, PubMed:28076346). Component of both the pre-catalytic spliceosome B complex and activated spliceosome C
   6007..6063    -  CDS            snr-6 (fragment): RUXE_CAEEL - Protein inferred from homology: Swiss-Prot protein existence level 3. Associated with the spliceosome snRNP U1, U2, U4/U6 and U5. From Caenorhabditis elegans.
   8734..8752    -  promoter       T3 promoter: promoter for bacteriophage T3 RNA polymerase
   8795..8817    -  protein_bind   lac operator (fragment): The lac repressor binds to the lac operator to inhibit transcription in E. coli. This inhibition can be relieved by adding lactose or isopropyl-β-D-thiogalactopyranoside (IPTG). lac repressor encoded by lacI
   8821..8851    -  promoter       lac promoter: promoter for the E. coli lac operon
   8866..8887    -  protein_bind   CAP binding site: CAP binding activates transcription in the presence of cAMP. E. coli catabolite activator protein
   8900..8992    -  CDS            lacI (fragment): lac repressor; lacI; The lac repressor binds to the lac operator to inhibit transcription in E. coli. This inhibition can be relieved by adding lactose or isopropyl-β-D-thiogalactopyranoside (IPTG).
   9175..9763    -  rep_origin     ori: high-copy-number ColE1/pMB1/pBR322/pUC origin of replication
   9934..10794   -  CDS            AmpR: β-lactamase; bla; confers resistance to ampicillin, carbenicillin, and related antibiotics
  10795..10899   -  promoter       AmpR promoter: bla
>Addgene plasmid #26946 | pJH4.52 | depositor full sequence | sequence record 12759 | Author sequence
AAATTGTAAACGTTAATATTTTGTTAAAATTCGCGTTAAATTTTTGTTAAATCAGCTCATTTTTTAACCA
ATAGGCCGAAATCGGCAAAATCCCTTATAAATCAAAAGAATAGACCGAGATAGGGT
[37 nt withheld, positions 127-163]
AAAGAACGTGGACTCCAACGTCAAAGG
[49 nt withheld, positions 191-239]
T
[91 nt withheld, positions 241-331]
G
[124 nt withheld, positions 333-456]
CCCATTCGCCATTCAGGCTACGCAACTGTTGGGAAGGGCGATCGGTGCGGGCCTCTTCGCTATTACGCCA
GCTGGCGAAGGGGGGATGTGCTGCAAGGCGATTAAGTTGGGTAACGCCAGGGTTTTCCCAGTCACGACGT
TGTAAAACGACGGCCAGTGAATTGTAATACGACTCACTATAGGGCGAATTGGAGCTCCACCGCGGTGGCG
GCCGCGCGGAAGATCTGGAAGTAAAATATTGTAATATTTTCCCTAAATTTCACTTAAAAATAAGGATTTT
TGCAACGTAAAACCTCAAAAATTCGCTGAAATTGACGATTTTTGTTCAAAATTTTGAAAAACAGGGTTAA
TTTTAGCTGAAAATCTTCAATTTTGCCAGAAATTGGCTTTTTTTCCGTCGCCACACGGAGAACTTGCCAA
AAATGAAGACTTTTAGCCAATTTAGCCCTGAAAATTCGAGTTTTGGGCGATTTTTGGTCTGAGAAGCCGT
TTTCGCAGTATATTATATTTTCTCGTTAAATTTCATTTTAAAATAAACATTTTGAACGTATAACCCCAAA
AATTCGCTGCGCAATGGATGATTTTTGTCCAAAGTTTTGATAATTTTAGCTAAAAACCTCGAATTTTGGC
AATTTTTCGTGCCGCATCGGCCGAAAGTTGACTTTTTTTGGAATTATCATAATTTAATGCACATTTTGGT
AGTTTATCTCACATAATCTGTCTGCAGGCGGGAAAAATTTGAGATAAACTACTAAAAGATGCAAAACAAG
GATGATAATTCCAGAAAATCAACTTCGGACCGTCTCGACACGGAAAATTGAGCGAAATTGGAGTTTTAAA
ATGATTTAGCCCTGAAAATTCGAGAAATTTAGGCGGTTTTGGGTCTGAAAAGGCGTTTTCGCAGTATTTT
CTCGCTAAATTTCATTTATTATCACATAATATCAGTACTTAGGCGAATATCTTGTAGAAATGTTGGTTTT
GTTCGATAATTCTCTACTTTTAGAGTCGATTCACGAGAAAATGTTGCACCATCTTACTTTTTTCCCTTGT
AAAACATAGATTCTTCTGTACAATGAAAGAGAACACAATTTCTTCGTGAAGCAACTCAAAAAGTAGAGAA
AATTCGAACAAAACCCAACATTTCTACAAGATATTCGTCTAAATAGTGATATAATGTGTTAATAAGCATA
TTTTAAATGAAATTTAGCGAAAAAACTGCGAAAATTTGTCAAAAAAGCGAATTTCCATCCGATCAGCAGA
TCTCTAAAAGTTACATAAAATTGAAAGTTTTGTGGGGAAATTGTTTTAAAACACGCCTATGGTAATACGA
GAACATAAAATTCTGAGAATGCGTATTACACAACATATTCGACGCGCAAAATATAACTATATCTCGTAGC
GAAAACTACAGTAATCCTTAAATGACTACTGTAGCGATTGTGTCGATTTACGGGCTCGATTCTCGGAAAA
AAAAATCATTTTTCAAATTTTGACAGCGATATTCAATTTTTCTTCGTTTTTTCGTATTTCTCAGTCATTT
TTGTGCTTATTTTTAATATTTTATTCATTAATAAATTAATTTAATTGAAAAACGTCCAGACGTATTTTTA
CATTTCCCGTCTATTTCCGTAATAGGCGGTTAATAACGTAGAAATACGTCTGTATGAGTTTACTCATCAA
AATGACACGAATATTGGACGTTTTTAAATCAAATTAATTTATTAATAGGTAAAATATTAAAAAATAAACA
CAAAAATGACAAAGGAATAGGAAAACACGAAGAGAAATTGAGTATCGCTGTCAAAATTCGAAAAACGTGG
ATTTTTCCAAGAATCGAGCCCGTAAATCGACACATTCGCTACAGTAGTCATTTAAGGATTATTGTAGTTT
TCGCTACGAGATACTTTGCGCGCCAAAAACGTGGTGAAATACGCATTCTCAGAATTTTATGTTCCCGTAA
TACCACAATGACCGAATATCATAATAAAAAAATTCAAAAACAATTTCTAGATTTTATATGATTTTCTGAA
AATTGAAAAAATCTCAGTTTTCACCTAATTATATTTGAACTACAGCCAATTGAACTCGTTCGTTGGAGCG
CGCTTGCATTATTTTCATTAATTAATTTTATTAATCCTCATTATTTCACTGATTTTCTTCATTTTTGAGG
TTTTTTTTATCGGGAAATGAAAGAAATATACAAGAAAAATGCAAAATGTTTATTAAAAACTGAAATTAGT
ATTTCTCGGAGTTTTAGGCATTTTCAGTTACTTTTTAATAAAGATTTTGCATTTTTCTTGTATATTTCTT
TCATTTTCCGATTAAAAAACCCCAAAAATGAAGAAAATCAGTGAAATAATGAAAATTAATTCAAATAACT
AATGAAAATAATGCAAGCGCGCTCCAACCAACGAGTTCAATTGGCGGTAATTCAAATATAATTAGGTGAA
AACTGAGATTTTTTCAATTTTCAAAAAATCATATAACATCTAGACAATTTTTTTGAATTTTTTTATCATG
ATATTCGGTCATTGTGTCCCCATAGGCATGTTTTAAAGCAATTTCCACCTTTAAATAAAATCGAGAAAAA
ATGGCGTCAAAAGACATATGTAAAAGCTGTTTCTCTTTGTATATTCACACAGAATATAGCCCGATTTTGG
AGGTGAAAAACCGGTTTTTTTGTATTCTTTACGCCACATAAAGTGATATGGAAGAGAAAATCGACATATT
TATGTACTTGGAGTACGAGTACATTGGAGAAAAAGGGTGAACTACTGGAAAATCTGGGAAATTTCAGAAA
AAAATTCCGAAAAATCTTTTTTGCTGAAAAAAAAATTTGTTCGAAATTTGGGAAATACTGGAAAATTTTC
ATCAAAATTAAAGCGATTTTTAACGTTTTTGCTTGGGAGATACTATTTGTAATTTTAATGTTTGGTGAGG
ACAACAGAAATGACCTTCAGCGTACGGAAAACGATTAAAAGACACATTTGAATCGAAAATAGCGTGAAAA
ACATGAAAATATCGGAAAAATAGCTTTAAAATTGGATTTGAAAGCAAAAAATGTATCAAAAATCGAGAAA
AATGCTTGAAAAAGTTGAAAAACTCAAACAAAAAATCAAAAAAGGTTTTTTTAAAAATCTGTGAGTATCG
CAACGAAAGCACAACTTGAGGCATGCGCCTTTAAACCAACCGTAACCAAATTCGGAGGCAAAAAAAGATT
TCTCGCTGTTTTTTCAGTTTTAAAATCACTTTTCACGTTTCTTTTCGCAGTAATTCGTTTGCAAAACATC
TGAAAAAATTTTATTTTATAAGAAATTATATAAAAATCGCTATAAATTGAGTTTTTGCCCCCAAATTCAG
CACGGAGCACTTCTCAATTAAATATAATTTTATTTTTTAACATTGAAAGCTTTCATAAAATTGAGCTTTG
TTTGTAAATAATCAGTGAAAAAACACAGAAATCTTCAAAAAATAAAGAAAAAGTTTTTAAAAATCTGTGA
GTCCCGCAACGAAAATAAAACTTTAGGCATGCGCCTTTAAACCAACCGTAACCAAATTCGGCGGCAAAAA
TGGATTTCTCGCCGTTTTTTCAGTTTTACAATCACTTTTTAGGTTTCTTTTTGCAGTATTTCGTTTCCCA
AACAATTAAAAATCAAATTTTCTTTTCCAGATGGCTCAAACAAAGCCGATTGCCGAGCAAATGGGATCCC
CCGGGCTGCAGGAATTCGATATCAAGCTTATCGATACCGTCGACCTCGAGGGGGCGGTACCGGTAGAAAA
AATGAGTAAAGGAGAAGAACTTTTCACTGGAGTTGTCCCAATTCTTGTTGAATTAGATGGTGATGTTAAT
GGGCACAAATTTTCTGTCAGTGGAGAGGGTGAAGGTGATGCAACATACGGAAAACTTACCCTTAAATTTA
TTTGCACTACTGGAAAACTACCTGTTCCATGGGTAAGTTTAAACATATATATACTAACTAACCCTGATTA
TTTAAATTTTCAGCCAACACTTGTCACTACTTTCTGTTATGGTGTTCAATGCTTCTCGAGATACCCAGAT
CATATGAAACGGCATGACTTTTTCAAGAGTGCCATGCCCGAAGGTTATGTACAGGAAAGAACTATATTTT
TCAAAGATGACGGGAACTACAAGACACGTAAGTTTAAACAGTTCGGTACTAACTAACCATACATATTTAA
ATTTTCAGGTGCTGAAGTCAAGTTTGAAGGTGATACCCTTGTTAATAGAATCGAGTTAAAAGGTATTGAT
TTTAAAGAAGATGGAAACATTCTTGGACACAAATTGGAATACAACTATAACTCACACAATGTATACATCA
TGGCAGACAAACAAAAGAATGGAATCAAAGTTGTAAGTTTAAACATGATTTTACTAACTAACTAATCTGA
TTTAAATTTTCAGAACTTCAAAATTAGACACAACATTGAAGATGGAAGCGTTCAACTAGCAGACCATTAT
CAACAAAATACTCCAATTGGCGATGGCCCTGTCCTTTTACCAGACAACCATTACCTGTCCACACAATCTG
CCCTTTCGAAAGATCCCAACGAAAAGAGAGACCACATGGTCCTTCTTGAGTTTGTAACAGCTGCTGGGAT
TACACATGGCATGGATGAACTATACAAATGCCCGGGGGATCGGTGGAGCTCCACCGGTGGCGGCCGCTCT
AGAACTAGTCCACCAAAGCCATCTGCCAAGGGAGCCAAGAAGGCCGCCAAGACCGTTACGAAGCCAAAGG
ACGGAAAGAAGAGACGTCATGCCCGTAAGGAATCATACTCCGTCTACATCTACCGTGTCCTCAAGCAAGT
TCATCCAGACACTGGAGTTTCCTCCAAAGCCATGTCTATCATGAACTCTTTTGTCAACGATGTCTTCGAG
CGTATTGCTGCTGAAGCATCCCGTCTTGCTCACTACAACAAGCGTTCCACAATCTCATCCCGCGAAATTC
AGACCGCTGTCCGTCTGATCCTTCCAGGAGAGCTTGCCAAGCACGCCGTGTCTGAGGGAACCAAGGCCGT
TACCAAGTACACTTCCAGCAAGTAAACTAGTGGATCCTAATTTTGCCGTATTTTCCATATTTTGTTTTGT
ATATTTATCCACTCACCCCCTCTCTTTGTCCTGTGAATGAACTTGTGCCAAAAAAGCCAAAAATAATTTA
CTTTTTTTAAAGACATATTAAAACTTGAAAACTTGGAACAATACGGTGCGAAAGCGAAACAGAGACAGAA
AAATGAACAAAGAGATCCGTGAAAAGTGAACGATGATTTAGGCTTCTTGTTGGGCGGCGTGGATGAGAGT
GATGTTGTCTCCTTTGAGAAGAATTCTGCCGATCTTGTTGCGTCCCTTCGTCTTCATGTTCACCTCCTCG
GCTTCGTCGAACACGACATTCATGAACTCGTCGAATCCGATGATGTAGCCCTCGAGACGGTGGGTGACAT
CCTCGTACAACCAGATTTGGACCCGAGTGCGGTTTTGGAGATATCTGAAATTTGGGAAATTGTTTTCTAC
TGATTAGTGAAAAAATATTACCTGAAGATGAGGTTCACAGGCTGAACCATCACTTTGTTGAGCTTTCTCG
TCGACATTTTTGCGGGATGATCTGTAAAAATCAATATATTTTTTGAAAGACACAAATTTTTAAGATAAAT
ATCAAGAAAACTCGATTTTAGCAGCTATTTAAGCTCAAAAACTACAATTTATGGCTTTAAAACATAATTT
TTCACATTTTACATAAATTTCAACGAAAAAAAATGCCAAAAAACTTCAAATTTGAGCAGAAATCGGCTAT
TTTCTCGACAAAAATAATTTCGAAAATTCGTTCAAAAAAGATGAGTACGCAAGCACCGTGACGCACAGTT
GCGGACTTTGTAAACCGTACCCCTGCATAAAAAGGCGGAATTTTGAATTTAATAAAATGCAGTTTAGAAC
AAAGAAAAGCACGGAGAGAATTGTGATAACTAATTATTTGTATTTAATTTTAAATACTACATAAAACTGA
AGATTGGAACGAGTTAAAGCTGGTATTTGCGGTTTATAGCCCCAAAAGTTAAGGCTTGTTAGGCAATTAT
CGATAAAAACAACGAGAAATTCGTGAAATCGGCAAAAATTTATAGAAAACGTTTGAATTAAATTAAATTT
ACGCTTTTGCCGCCAACACCTATCGAGACCCTAGTTATAGGGGCGGAGCGTCATGGGAGCGCGCTTGCAA
CTCGATTTCAAAAAGTTTCGCTGTTTGTACAACATTCTCAGTTGTTCTTAATCAGTTAAATAAGTTTCAA
AATTTTCAAAATCATAAAACACAGTTAATGCTAAATTAAAGTCTAAAAAATCAGGTGATAAGGGGTTTGG
ACGACCAAAAAGCGACCTTCGCTCGAAAATTGATAAACTAACTACACTTTTTCCGGAAAAATGATGGAAA
AATCCTGATTTTCTTCGTTGAATCAATTTTTGTTTCATTTTTAACACTTTCACATGAAATATTTCAGTTA
AAATGCTCAAGCTAATTGGGTTTCTTATAATTTTGGGTCTCGCAACGGCCGACAAGTGCTCAGATTGTTT
GGCTCAGGGGAAACAGTGAGTTGGAAGCTTACAATTCTGAGAATTCGTATTGCGCAGCTTATTTGACGCG
CAAAATATGAAATATCACGTAGCGAAAACTACAGTAATTCTTTAAATAAGACTACTGTAGTGCCTATGTC
GATTTACTGCCTCAACTTTCTTAATCAAGCTCGTAAATCGACACCAGCTCTACAGTAGTCATAGTTTTCG
CTACGAGATATTTTGCGCGTCAAATATGGTGTGCAATACGCATTTTCAGAATTTTATGTTCTCGTAATAT
ACCTTTTTTCAGCTGGTGTGTTACTGTAAATGCATGTGGATTTACGCCATGTGTCACTACAATTACAGTG
AGTTTTTTTGAAGAAAAAAAAATTACCCATTTGATCGCCAATTCCATTTTTCAAAAATCAATAAAAAAAA
AAAATTTCGGCGATCAGAAACGTTACAGAAAGCCCTAAACTGCCCGGAACTACCAGATAAAGCCCACGCT
TACGATGATTCATTTATGAGGAATAAGGTATTGATCACACATTCTGCTGCCTACAATATGGACCCACAAA
AGTGTTTTACGTAGGTTCACCTTCTAGATAAACCTTAAAAATCGATACTTTCAGTAGTAAAATGCCTTCG
ATGAAAGTTTCCAAAACAGTTAATGTCAATTGTGATAGATATGGGCCAAGTGAGTTGTTTTATTAGCCCA
CGGATTTCTGGCTTCCCTCATAAATTGAAAAGGAAGAGATTGCCGAACTAGACCATTTTGGCTCGGCGCG
TTGCGTGTCACGTCGCGGCTCGATTGTAAAACTAAATGTATTGGTCCGTGTGGAGTACACGACTTTCCCT
TTCCGGCAGGCGATTGTCAATGGAGCGCGAAAAATTCAATGAGGAAGGCCAGAACCCCGTGTCTGTAGTT
TTCTCAAAAAGTGGCAAAAACTCAATAATTGCCAATTTTTGACTGCCAATAAAAATTTCACTAAATTTAT
TAAATTTATTTTAAGTTTTATTGAAATTTTTTTAAAATTTCCCCACTGGCGCTAAAAAATCCAATTTTCA
GAAGCAATGTGCTTCAGCTTCACGGCCATAGATACTGTCCAAAAAGTGATTGCAATGACGTTTAGAGGGA
CAGAAGGAGCAGCTCAATTGTCTGAAGAAATTTTGGATTTCTTCCAGTAAGTTCGGGAAATGGCAATTTA
AAGTTTAATTGGATTTTTGTATTTTTTCTTCTCACGACTACAGTTTTGCACATTTTTATGTTATAAAAAA
CCAAAAAAAAATTTTTTTGCCTTTTTTCTCAGCTTACCACAAAACAATTTCGACCAAAAATAAATTGAAA
AAATTAAAAAATTTTTTGCACGGTTTTCGGACTCAAAAAAAGCTGAATGTTCCTGGAACTATTTGTAAAA
TTCAAAATTCAAAATTTTCACGAATTCTCTAAAAGGTTCCAGCAAATTCCACAACTTTCTTGAATTTTTC
AAAAAAGTTCTTGAGCATTCAACAATTATTTTTGGAATTTTCCAAAGGTTACAGGACGTTCCAATTTTTC
AAAAAAATTTCTCGCAAAAAATGTTTTCTCAGAAAATTTGAATTTCCCTCCACATAAAAGATTGTTCTCA
AAAAATTTGCAAACACACATTTTCAGCGGAAAAAAGGCGTTCTTCGACTCTGGAAGTGTATTCGAATATG
GTACCCAGCTTTTGTTCCCTTTAGTGAGGGTTAATTCCGAGCTTGGCGTAATCATGGTCATAGCTGTTTC
CTGTGTGAAATTGTTATCCGCTCACAATTCCACACAACATAGGAGCCGGAAGCATAAAGTGTAAAGCCTG
GGGTGCCTAATGAGTGAGGTAACTCACATTAATTGCGTTGCGCTCACTGCCCGCTTTCCAGTCGGGAAAC
CTGTCGTGCCAGCTGCATTAATGAATCGGCCAACGCGCGGGGAGAGGCGGTTTGCGTATTGGGCGCTCTT
CCGCTTCCTCGCTCACTGACTCGCTGCGCTCGGTCGTTCGGCTGCGGCGAGCGGTATCAGCTCACTCAAA
GGCGGTAATACGGTTATCCACAGAATCAGGGGATAACGCAGGAAAGAACATGTGAGCAAAAGGCCAGCAA
AAGGCCAGGAACCGTAAAAAGGCCGCGTTGCTGGCGTTTTTCCATAGGCTCGGCCCCCCTGACGAGCATC
ACAAAAATCGACGCTCAAGTCAGAGGTGGCGAAACCCGACAGGACTATAAAGATACCAGGCGTTCCCCCC
TGGAAGCTCCCTCGTGCGCTCTCCTGTTCCGACCCTGCCGCTTACCGGATACCTGTCCGCCTTTCTCCCT
TCGGGAAGCGTGGCGCTTTCTCAATGCTCACGCTGTAGGTATCTCAGTTCGGTGTAGGTCGTTCGCTCCA
AGCTGGGCTGTGTGCACGAACCCCCCGTTCAGCCCGACCGCTGCGCCTTATCCGGTAACTATCGTCTTGA
GTCCAACCCGGTAAGACACGACTTATCGCCACTGGCAGCAGCCACTGGTAACAGGATTAGCAGAGCGAGG
TATGTAGGCGGTGCTACAGAGTTCTTGAAGTGGTGGCCTAACTACGGCTACACTAGAAGGACAGTATTTG
GTATCTGCGCTCTGCTGAAGCCAGTTACCTTCGGAAAAAGAGTTGGTAGCTCTTGATCCGGCAAACAAAC
CACCGCTGGTAGCGGTGGTTTTTTTGTTTGCAAGCAGCAGATTACGCGCAGAAAAAAAGGATCTCAAGAA
GATCCTTTGATCTTTTCTACGGGGTCTGACGCTCAGTGGAACGAAAACTCACGTTAAGGGATTTTGGTCA
TGAGATTATCAAAAAGGATCTTCACCTAGATCCTTTTAAATTAAAAATGAAGTTTTAAATCAATCTAAAG
TATATATGAGTAAACTTGGTCTGACAGTTACCAATGCTTAATCAGTGAGGCACCTATCTCAGCGATCTGT
CTATTTCGTTCATCCATAGTTGCCTGACTGCCCGTCGTGTAGATAACTACGATACGGGAGGGCTTACCAT
CTGGCCCCAGTGCTGCAATGATACCGCGAGACCCACGCTCACCGGCTCCAGATTTATCAGCAATAAACCA
GCCAGCCGGAAGGGCCGAGCGCAGAAGTGGTCCTGCAACTTTATCCGCCTCCATCCAGTCTATTAATTGT
TGCCGGGAAGCTAGAGTAAGTAGTTCGCCAGTTAATAGTTTGCGCAACGTTGTTGCCATTGCTACAGGCA
TCGTGGTGTCACGCTCGTCGTTTGGTATGGCTTCATTCAGCTCCGGTTCCCAACGATCAAGGCGAGTTAC
ATGATCCCCCATGTTGTGAAAAAAAGCGGTTAGCTCCTTCGGTCCTCCGATCGTTGTCAGAAGTAAGTTG
GCCGCAGTGTTATCACTCATGCTTATGGCAGCACTGCATAATTCTCTTACTGTCATGCCATCCGTAAGAT
GCTTTTCTGTGACTGGTGAGTACTCAACCAAGTCATTCTGAGAATAGTGTATGCGGCGACCGAGTTGCTC
TTGCCCGGCGTCAATACGGGATAATACCGCGCCACATAGCAGAACTTTAAAAGTGCTCATCATTGGAAAA
CGTTCTTCGGGGCGAAAACTCTCAAGGATCTTACCGCTGTTGAGATCCAGTTCGATGTAACCCACTCGTG
CACCCAACTGATCTTCAGCATCTTTTACTTTCACCAGCGTTTCTGGGTGAGCAAAAACAGGAAGGCAAAA
TGCCGCAAAAAAGGGAATAAGGGCGACACGGAAATGTTGAATACTCATACTCTTCCTTTTTCAATATTAT
TGAAGCATTTATCAGGGTTATTGTCTCATGAGCGGATACATATTTGAATGTATTTAGAAAAATAAACAAA
TAGGGGTTCCGCGCACATTTCCCCGAAAAGTGCCACCTG
