>Addgene plasmid #26946 | pJH4.52 | addgene partial sequence | sequence record 33359 | 26946 with GFP-F
AATGCCCGGGGGATCGGTGGAGCTCCACCGGTGGCGGCCGCTCTAGAACTAGTCCACCAAAGCCATCTGC
CAAGGGAGCCAAGAAGGCCGCCAAGACCGTCGTTGCCAAGCCAAAGGACGGAAAGAAGAGACGTCATGCC
CGCAAGGAATCGTACTCCGTCTACATCTACCGTGTTCTCAAGCAAGTTCACCCAGACACCGGAGTCTCCT
CCAAGGCCATGTCTATCATGAACTCCTTCGTCAACGATGTATTCGAACGCATCGCTTCGGAAGCTTCCCG
TCTTGCTCATTACAACAAACGCTCAACGATCTCATCCCGCGAAATTCAAACCGCTGTCCGTTTGATTCTC
CCAGGAGAACTTGCCAAGCACGCCGTGTCTGAGGGAACCAAGGCCGTCACCAAGTACACTTCCAGCAAGT
AAACTAGTGGATCCTAATTTTGCCGTATTTTCCATATTTTGTTTTGTATATTTATCCACTCACCCCCTCT
CTTTGTCCTGTGAATGAACTTGTGCCAAAAAAGCCAAAAATAATTTACTTTTTTTAAAGACATATTAAAA
CTTGAAAACTTGGAACAATACGGTGCGAAAGCGAAACAGAGACAGAAAAATGAACAAAGAGATCCGTGAA
AAGTGAACGATGATTTAGGCTTCTTGTTGGGCGGCGTGGATGAGAGTGATGTTGTCTCCTTTGAGAAGAA
TTCTGCCGATCTTGTTGCGTCCCTTCGTCTTCATGTTCACCTCCTCGGCTTCGTCGAACACGACATTCAT
GAACTCGTCGAATCCGATGATGTAGCCCTCGAGACGGTGGGTGACATCCTCGTACAACCAGA
